Addgene plasmid #66452: NPS-Tango
Purpose: Expression of G protein-coupled receptors for PRESTO-Tango: parallel receptorome expression and screening via transcriptional output, with transcriptional activation following arrestin translocation
Depositing lab: Bryan Roth. Depositing organization: University of North Carolina at Chapel Hill. Publication: PRESTO-Tango as an open-source resource for interrogation of the druggable human GPCRome. Kroeze WK, Sassano MF, Huang XP, Lansu K, McCorvy JD, Giguere PM, Sciaky N, Roth BL. Nat Struct Mol Biol. 2015 May;22(5):362-9. doi: 10.1038/nsmb.3014. Epub 2015 Apr 20. PubMed 25895059.
Backbone
  Vector backbone: empty Tango
  Backbone size w/o insert (bp): 6632
  Vector type: Mammalian Expression
  Selectable markers: Neomycin (select with G418)
Growth in bacteria
  Bacterial resistance: Ampicillin, 100 μg/mL
  Growth temperature: 37°C
  Growth strain: DH5alpha
  Copy number: High Copy
Gene/Insert
  Gene/Insert name: NPS
  Species: H. sapiens (human)
  Insert size (bp): 1113
  Entrez Gene: NPSR1 (a.k.a. ASRT2, GPR154, GPRA, NPSR, PGR14, VRR1)
  Promoter: CMV
  Tag / fusion protein: FLAG (N terminal on backbone)
  Cloning method: Restriction Enzyme; 5′ cloning site NotI (not destroyed); 3′ cloning site XhoI (unknown if destroyed)
  Sequencing primers: 5′ CMV-F; 3′ Tet-R
Terms and licenses: Academic/Nonprofit Terms; Industry Terms: Not Available to Industry
Depositor comments: Please note: Most of the PRESTO-Tango vectors do not contain the XhoI cut site downstream of the tTA sequence and instead carry an XbaI site. If you need to perform an XhoI digest we recommend sequencing with a forward primer at the C-terminus of tTA to determine which of the two sites is present. Suggested primer: 5-gagctccacttagacggcgagg-3. Original backbone was pcDNA3.1(+). These plasmids were generated as part of the Illuminating the Druggable Genome (IDG) program sponsored by the NIH Common Fund. The goal of this program is to identify, gather, and distribute information and resources for proteins that currently are not well-studied yet belong to commonly drug-targeted protein families: protein kinases, non-olfactory G-protein coupled receptors (GPCRs), and ion channels. The IDG program is designed to develop fundamental research tools for understudied proteins, elucidate their function, and disseminate the IDG-related resources and data to the greater scientific community.
How to cite: NPS-Tango was a gift from Bryan Roth (Addgene plasmid # 66452 ; http://n2t.net/addgene:66452 ; RRID:Addgene_66452)
