[The description below was written by a language model from this plasmid's Addgene catalogue record.]
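Description:
NPS-Tango is a mammalian expression plasmid from the PRESTO-Tango collection, built on an "empty Tango" backbone that was itself derived from pcDNA3.1(+). It is propagated in E. coli as a high-copy plasmid under ampicillin selection, and it carries a neomycin resistance marker so that transfected mammalian cells can be selected with G418. The insert, listed as NPS, is a roughly 1.1 kb human coding sequence corresponding to NPSR1, the neuropeptide S receptor (also known as GPR154 or GPRA). It is expressed from the CMV promoter, and the backbone supplies an N-terminal FLAG tag that allows receptor expression to be detected.

The receptor was cloned between a NotI site at the 5′ end and a 3′ site recorded as XhoI. The depositor comments note that most vectors in this series actually carry an XbaI site rather than XhoI downstream of the tTA sequence, so the identity of that site is uncertain for any given clone. The reference to tTA indicates that the receptor is fused at its C-terminus to the tetracycline transactivator, in line with the Tango assay design. In that design, agonist-driven arrestin recruitment to the receptor leads to release of the transcription factor, which then activates a reporter gene. The record does not itemise the other elements of the fusion module, such as the linker or protease cleavage sequences.

The construct is intended for arrestin-translocation-based screening of GPCR activation with a transcriptional readout, as one member of a parallel panel covering the druggable human GPCRome. It was generated as a resource for studying understudied, drug-targetable receptors.
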