>Addgene plasmid #66452 | NPS-Tango | depositor partial sequence | sequence record 113517 | empty Tango
GACGGATCGGGAGATCTCCCGATCCCCTATGGTGCACTCTCAGTACAATCTGCTCTGATGCCGCATAGTT
AAGCCAGTATCTGCTCCCTGCTTGTGTGTTGGAGGTCGCTGAGTAGTGCGCGAGCAAAATTTAAGCTACA
ACAAGGCAAGGCTTGACCGACAATTGCATGAAGAATCTGCTTAGGGTTAGGCGTTTTGCGCTGCTTCGCG
ATGTACGGGCCAGATATACGCGTTGACATTGATTATTGACTAGTTATTAATAGTAATCAATTACGGGGTC
ATTAGTTCATAGCCCATATATGGAGTTCCGCGTTACATAACTTACGGTAAATGGCCCGCCTGGCTGACCG
CCCAACGACCCCCGCCCATTGACGTCAATAATGACGTATGTTCCCATAGTAACGCCAATAGGGACTTTCC
ATTGACGTCAATGGGTGGAGTATTTACGGTAAACTGCCCACTTGGCAGTACATCAAGTGTATCATATGCC
AAGTACGCCCCCTATTGACGTCAATGACGGTAAATGGCCCGCCTGGCATTATGCCCAGTACATGACCTTA
TGGGACTTTCCTACTTGGCAGTACATCTACGTATTAGTCATCGCTATTACCATGGTGATGCGGTTTTGGC
AGTACATCAATGGGCGTGGATAGCGGTTTGACTCACGGGGATTTCCAAGTCTCCACCCCATTGACGTCAA
TGGGAGTTTGTTTTGGCACCAAAATCAACGGGACTTTCCAAAATGTCGTAACAACTCCGCCCCATTGACG
CAAATGGGCGGTAGGCGTGTACGGTGGGAGGTCTATATAAGCAGAGCTCTCTGGCTAACTAGAGAACCCA
CTGCTTACTGGCTTATCGAAATTAATACGACTCACTATAGGGAGACCCAAGCTGGCTAGCGTTTAAACTT
AAGCTTGGTACCGAGCTCGGATCCACTAGTCCAGTGTGGTGGAATTCTGCAGATATCCAGCACAGTGGCG
GCCGCGCCACCATGAAGACGATCATCGCCCTGAGCTACATCTTCTGCCTGGTATTCGCCGACTACAAGGA
CGATGATGACGCCAGCATCGATACCGGTGGACGCACCCCACCCAGCCTGGGTCCCCAAGATGAGTCCTGC
ACCACCGCCAGCTCCTCCCTGGCCAAGGACACTTCATCGACCGGTGAGAACCTGTACTTCCAGCTAAGAT
TAGATAAAAGTAAAGTGATTAACAGCGCATTAGAGCTGCTTAATGAGGTCGGAATCGAAGGTTTAACAAC
CCGTAAACTCGCCCAGAAGCTAGGTGTAGAGCAGCCTACATTGTATTGGCATGTAAAAAATAAGCGGGCT
TTGCTCGACGCCTTAGCCATTGAGATGTTAGATAGGCACCATACTCACTTTTGCCCTTTAGAAGGGGAAA
GCTGGCAAGATTTTTTACGTAATAACGCTAAAAGTTTTAGATGTGCTTTACTAAGTCATCGCGATGGAGC
AAAAGTACATTTAGGTACACGGCCTACAGAAAAACAGTATGAAACTCTCGAAAATCAATTAGCCTTTTTA
TGCCAACAAGGTTTTTCACTAGAGAATGCATTATATGCACTCAGCGCTGTGGGGCATTTTACTTTAGGTT
GCGTATTGGAAGATCAAGAGCATCAAGTCGCTAAAGAAGAAAGGGAAACACCTACTACTGATAGTATGCC
GCCATTATTACGACAAGCTATCGAATTATTTGATCACCAAGGTGCAGAGCCAGCCTTCTTATTCGGCCTT
GAATTGATCATATGCGGATTAGAAAAACAACTTAAATGTGAAAGTGGGTCCGCGTACAGCCGCGCGCGTA
CGAAAAACAATTACGGGTCTACCATCGAGGGCCTGCTCGATCTCCCGGACGACGACGCCCCCGAAGAGGC
GGGGCTGGCGGCTCCGCGCCTGTCCTTTCTCCCCGCGGGACACACGCGCAGACTGTCGACGGCCCCCCCG
ACCGATGTCAGCCTGGGGGACGAGCTCCACTTAGACGGCGAGGACGTGGCGATGGCGCATGCCGACGCGC
TAGACGATTTCGATCTGGACATGTTGGGGGACGGGGATTCCCCGGGTCCGGGATTTACCCCCCACGACTC
CGCCCCCTACGGCGCTCTGGATATGGCCGACTTCGAGTTTGAGCAGATGTTTACCGATGCCCTTGGAATT
GACGAGTACGGTGGGTAGCTCGAGTCTAGAGGGCCCGTTTAAACCCGCTGATCAGCCTCGACTGTGCCTT
CTAGTTGCCAGCCATCTGTTGTTTGCCCCTCCCCCGTGCCTTCCTTGACCCTGGAAGGTGCCACTCCCAC
TGTCCTTTCCTAATAAAATGAGGAAATTGCATCGCATTGTCTGAGTAGGTGTCATTCTATTCTGGGGGGT
GGGGTGGGGCAGGACAGCAAGGGGGAGGATTGGGAAGACAATAGCAGGCATGCTGGGGATGCGGTGGGCT
CTATGGCTTCTGAGGCGGAAAGAACCAGCTGGGGCTCTAGGGGGTATCCCC
[124 nt withheld, positions 2502-2625]
C
[91 nt withheld, positions 2627-2717]
A
[49 nt withheld, positions 2719-2767]
CCTTTGACGTTGGAGTCCACGTTCTTT
[37 nt withheld, positions 2795-2831]
ACCCTATCTCGGTCTATTCTTTTGATTTATAAGGGATTTTGCCGATTTCGGCCTATTGGTTAAAAAATGA
GCTGATTTAACAAAAATTTAACGCGAATTAATTCTGTGGAATGTGTGTCAGTTAGGGTGTGGAAAGTCCC
CAGGCTCCCCAGCAGGCAGAAGTATGCAAAGCATGCATCTCAATTAGTCAGCAACCAGGTGTGGAAAGTC
CCCAGGCTCCCCAGCAGGCAGAAGTATGCAAAGCATGCATCTCAATTAGTCAGCAACCATAGTCCCGCCC
CTAACTCCGCCCATCCCGCCCCTAACTCCGCCCAGTTCCGCCCATTCTCCGCCCCATGGCTGACTAATTT
TTTTTATTTATGCAGAGGCCGAGGCCGCCTCTGCCTCTGAGCTATTCCAGAAGTAGTGAGGAGGCTTTTT
TGGAGGCCTAGGCTTTTGCAAAAAGCTCCCGGGAGCTTGTATATCCATTTTCGGATCTGATCAAGAGACA
GGATGAGGATCGTTTCGCATGATTGAACAAGATGGATTGCACGCAGGTTCTCCGGCCGCTTGGGTGGAGA
GGCTATTCGGCTATGACTGGGCACAACAGACAATCGGCTGCTCTGATGCCGCCGTGTTCCGGCTGTCAGC
GCAGGGGCGCCCGGTTCTTTTTGTCAAGACCGACCTGTCCGGTGCCCTGAATGAACTGCAGGACGAGGCA
GCGCGGCTATCGTGGCTGGCCACGACGGGCGTTCCTTGCGCAGCTGTGCTCGACGTTGTCACTGAAGCGG
GAAGGGACTGGCTGCTATTGGGCGAAGTGCCGGGGCAGGATCTCCTGTCATCTCACCTTGCTCCTGCCGA
GAAAGTATCCATCATGGCTGATGCAATGCGGCGGCTGCATACGCTTGATCCGGCTACCTGCCCATTCGAC
CACCAAGCGAAACATCGCATCGAGCGAGCACGTACTCGGATGGAAGCCGGTCTTGTCGATCAGGATGATC
TGGACGAAGAGCATCAGGGGCTCGCGCCAGCCGAACTGTTCGCCAGGCTCAAGGCGCGCATGCCCGACGG
CGAGGATCTCGTCGTGACCCATGGCGATGCCTGCTTGCCGAATATCATGGTGGAAAATGGCCGCTTTTCT
GGATTCATCGACTGTGGCCGGCTGGGTGTGGCGGACCGCTATCAGGACATAGCGTTGGCTACCCGTGATA
TTGCTGAAGAGCTTGGCGGCGAATGGGCTGACCGCTTCCTCGTGCTTTACGGTATCGCCGCTCCCGATTC
GCAGCGCATCGCCTTCTATCGCCTTCTTGACGAGTTCTTCTGAGCGGGACTCTGGGGTTCGAAATGACCG
ACCAAGCGACGCCCAACCTGCCATCACGAGATTTCGATTCCACCGCCGCCTTCTATGAAAGGTTGGGCTT
CGGAATCGTTTTCCGGGACGCCGGCTGGATGATCCTCCAGCGCGGGGATCTCATGCTGGAGTTCTTCGCC
CACCCCAACTTGTTTATTGCAGCTTATAATGGTTACAAATAAAGCAATAGCATCACAAATTTCACAAATA
AAGCATTTTTTTCACTGCATTCTAGTTGTGGTTTGTCCAAACTCATCAATGTATCTTATCATGTCTGTAT
ACCGTCGACCTCTAGCTAGAGCTTGGCGTAATCATGGTCATAGCTGTTTCCTGTGTGAAATTGTTATCCG
CTCACAATTCCACACAACATACGAGCCGGAAGCATAAAGTGTAAAGCCTGGGGTGCCTAATGAGTGAGCT
AACTCACATTAATTGCGTTGCGCTCACTGCCCGCTTTCCAGTCGGGAAACCTGTCGTGCCAGCTGCATTA
ATGAATCGGCCAACGCGCGGGGAGAGGCGGTTTGCGTATTGGGCGCTCTTCCGCTTCCTCGCTCACTGAC
TCGCTGCGCTCGGTCGTTCGGCTGCGGCGAGCGGTATCAGCTCACTCAAAGGCGGTAATACGGTTATCCA
CAGAATCAGGGGATAACGCAGGAAAGAACATGTGAGCAAAAGGCCAGCAAAAGGCCAGGAACCGTAAAAA
GGCCGCGTTGCTGGCGTTTTTCCATAGGCTCCGCCCCCCTGACGAGCATCACAAAAATCGACGCTCAAGT
CAGAGGTGGCGAAACCCGACAGGACTATAAAGATACCAGGCGTTTCCCCCTGGAAGCTCCCTCGTGCGCT
CTCCTGTTCCGACCCTGCCGCTTACCGGATACCTGTCCGCCTTTCTCCCTTCGGGAAGCGTGGCGCTTTC
TCATAGCTCACGCTGTAGGTATCTCAGTTCGGTGTAGGTCGTTCGCTCCAAGCTGGGCTGTGTGCACGAA
CCCCCCGTTCAGCCCGACCGCTGCGCCTTATCCGGTAACTATCGTCTTGAGTCCAACCCGGTAAGACACG
ACTTATCGCCACTGGCAGCAGCCACTGGTAACAGGATTAGCAGAGCGAGGTATGTAGGCGGTGCTACAGA
GTTCTTGAAGTGGTGGCCTAACTACGGCTACACTAGAAGAACAGTATTTGGTATCTGCGCTCTGCTGAAG
CCAGTTACCTTCGGAAAAAGAGTTGGTAGCTCTTGATCCGGCAAACAAACCACCGCTGGTAGCGGTTTTT
TTGTTTGCAAGCAGCAGATTACGCGCAGAAAAAAAGGATCTCAAGAAGATCCTTTGATCTTTTCTACGGG
GTCTGACGCTCAGTGGAACGAAAACTCACGTTAAGGGATTTTGGTCATGAGATTATCAAAAAGGATCTTC
ACCTAGATCCTTTTAAATTAAAAATGAAGTTTTAAATCAATCTAAAGTATATATGAGTAAACTTGGTCTG
ACAGTTACCAATGCTTAATCAGTGAGGCACCTATCTCAGCGATCTGTCTATTTCGTTCATCCATAGTTGC
CTGACTCCCCGTCGTGTAGATAACTACGATACGGGAGGGCTTACCATCTGGCCCCAGTGCTGCAATGATA
CCGCGAGACCCACGCTCACCGGCTCCAGATTTATCAGCAATAAACCAGCCAGCCGGAAGGGCCGAGCGCA
GAAGTGGTCCTGCAACTTTATCCGCCTCCATCCAGTCTATTAATTGTTGCCGGGAAGCTAGAGTAAGTAG
TTCGCCAGTTAATAGTTTGCGCAACGTTGTTGCCATTGCTACAGGCATCGTGGTGTCACGCTCGTCGTTT
GGTATGGCTTCATTCAGCTCCGGTTCCCAACGATCAAGGCGAGTTACATGATCCCCCATGTTGTGCAAAA
AAGCGGTTAGCTCCTTCGGTCCTCCGATCGTTGTCAGAAGTAAGTTGGCCGCAGTGTTATCACTCATGGT
TATGGCAGCACTGCATAATTCTCTTACTGTCATGCCATCCGTAAGATGCTTTTCTGTGACTGGTGAGTAC
TCAACCAAGTCATTCTGAGAATAGTGTATGCGGCGACCGAGTTGCTCTTGCCCGGCGTCAATACGGGATA
ATACCGCGCCACATAGCAGAACTTTAAAAGTGCTCATCATTGGAAAACGTTCTTCGGGGCGAAAACTCTC
AAGGATCTTACCGCTGTTGAGATCCAGTTCGATGTAACCCACTCGTGCACCCAACTGATCTTCAGCATCT
TTTACTTTCACCAGCGTTTCTGGGTGAGCAAAAACAGGAAGGCAAAATGCCGCAAAAAAGGGAATAAGGG
CGACACGGAAATGTTGAATACTCATACTCTTCCTTTTTCAATATTATTGAAGCATTTATCAGGGTTATTG
TCTCATGAGCGGATACATATTTGAATGTATTTAGAAAAATAAACAAATAGGGGTTCCGCGCACATTTCCC
CGAAAAGTGCCACCTGACGTC
