>Addgene plasmid #66452 | NPS-Tango | depositor partial sequence | sequence record 113518 | NPS
ATGCCTGCAAATTTTACCGAGGGATCCTTCGACTCATCAGGTACCGGCCAGACCCTGGACTCCAGCCCTG
TCGCTTGTACCGAGACCGTCACATTTACCGAGGTGGTGGAAGGTAAGGAATGGGGCTCATTCTACTATTC
CTTCAAGACAGAACAGCTGATAACCCTGTGGGTCTTGTTCGTTTTCACTATTGTTGGCAACAGTGTGGTC
TTGTTTAGCACTTGGCGCCGGAAGAAGAAGAGTCGAATGACCTTCTTTGTTACTCAGCTCGCAATAACTG
ACAGTTTCACCGGACTGGTGAACATTCTGACCGACATCAACTGGAGGTTCACAGGGGATTTCACAGCACC
GGATCTTGTGTGCAGAGTGGTTCGGTATCTGCAGGTTGTCCTCCTGTATGCTAGTACCTATGTCCTGGTG
TCACTGTCAATCGACCGATATCATGCTATCGTCTATCCTATGAAGTTCCTGCAAGGCGAGAAGCAGGCCA
GAGTCCTCATAGTTATTGCCTGGTCCTTGTCCTTCCTGTTCAGTATTCCCACACTGATCATTTTCGGCAA
AAGAACACTTTCAAATGGAGAGGTGCAATGCTGGGCCCTTTGGCCAGACGACAGTTACTGGACCCCTTAC
ATGACGATCGTGGCTTTCCTGGTATACTTCATTCCACTGACGATCATCAGCATAATGTACGGGATTGTCA
TTCGCACCATCTGGATAAAATCTAAGACTTACGAAACCGTGATTAGCAATTGCTCAGATGGGAAGCTTTG
CAGCAGCTACAACCGCGGTCTCATCTCTAAGGCTAAGATCAAGGCCATTAAGTATTCCATTATTATTATC
CTGGCTTTCATCTGCTGCTGGAGTCCCTACTTTCTCTTCGATATCCTGGACAATTTCAATTTGTTGCCTG
ACACGCAAGAGCGATTTTACGCCAGCGTGATTATCCAGAACCTGCCCGCCCTCAATAGTGCGATTAACCC
TCTGATATATTGTGTCTTTAGTTCCTCCATTTCCTTTCCATGTAGAGAGCAGAGGAGCCAGGACTCCAGG
ATGACATTCCGCGAGAGGACTGAAAGGCATGAGATGCAGATTCTGTCAAAGCCCGAATTCATC
