>Addgene plasmid #66452 | NPS-Tango | addgene partial sequence | sequence record 120326 | CMV-F 5'-CGCAAATGGGCGGTAGGCGTG-3'
GCTCTCTGGCTAACTAGAGAACCCACTGCTTACTGGCTTATCGAAATTAATACGACTCACTATAGGGAGA
CCCAAGCTGGCTAGCGTTTAAACTTAAGCTTGGTACCGAGCTCGGATCCACTAGTCCAGTGTGGTGGAAT
TCTGCAGATATCCAGCACAGTGGCGGCCGCGCCACCATGAAGACGATCATCGCCCTGAGCTACATCTTCT
GCCTGGTATTCGCCGACTACAAGGACGATGATGACGCCAGCATCGATATGCCTGCAAATTTTACCGAGGG
ATCCTTCGACTCATCAGGTACCGGCCAGACCCTGGACTCCAGCCCTGTCGCTTGTACCGAGACCGTCACA
TTTACCGAGGTGGTGGAAGGTAAGGAATGGGGCTCATTCTACTATTCCTTCAAGACAGAACAGCTGATAA
CCCTGTGGGTCTTGTTCGTTTTCACTATTGTTGGCAACAGTGTGGTCTTGTTTAGCACTTGGCGCCGGAA
GAAGAAGAGTCGAATGACCTTCTTTGTTACTCAGCTCGCAATAACTGACAGTTTCACCGGACTGGTGAAC
ATTCTGACCGACATCAACTGGAGGTTCACAGGGGATTTCACAGCACCGGATCTTGTGTGCAGAGTGGTTC
GGTATCTGCAGGTTGTCCTCCTGTATGCTAGTACCTATGTCCTGGTGTCACTGTCAATCGACCGATATCA
TGCTATCGTCTATCCTATGAAGTTCCTGCAAGGCGAGAAGCAGGCCAGAGTCCTCATAGTTATTGCCTGG
TCCTTGTCCTTCCTGTTCAGTATTCCCACACTGATCATTTTCGGCAAAAGAACACTTTCAAATGGAGAGG
TGCAATGCTGGGCCCTTTGGCCAGACGACAGTTACTGGACCCCTTACATGACGATCGTGGCTTTCCTGGT
ATACTTCATTCCACTGACGATCATCAGCATAATGTACGGGATTGTCATCCCC
