>Addgene plasmid #66452 | NPS-Tango | addgene partial sequence | sequence record 120328 | Tet-R 5'-GGCGAGTTTACGGGTTGTTA-3'
GCTCTAATGCGCTGTTAATCACTTTACTTTTATCTAATCTTAGCTGGAAGTACAGGTTCTCACCGGTCGA
TGAAGTGTCCTTGGCCAGGGAGGAGCTGGCGGTGGTGCAGGACTCATCTTGGGGACCCAGGCTGGGTGGG
GTGCGTCCACCGGTATCGATGATGAATTCGGGCTTTGACAGAATCTGCATCTCATGCCTTTCAGTCCTCT
CGCGGAATGTCATCCTGGAGTCCTGGCTCCTCTGCTCTCTACATGGAAAGGAAATGGAGGAACTAAAGAC
ACAATATATCAGAGGGTTAATCGCACTATTGAGGGCGGGCAGGTTCTGGATAATCACGCTGGCGTAAAAT
CGCTCTTGCGTGTCAGGCAACAAATTGAAATTGTCCAGGATATCGAAGAGAAAGTAGGGACTCCAGCAGC
AGATGAAAGCCAGGATAATAATAATGGAATACTTAATGGCCTTGATCTTAGCCTTAGAGATGAGACCGCG
GTTGTAGCTGCTGCAAAGCTTCCCATCTGAGCAATTGCTAATCACGGTTTCGTAAGTCTTAGATTTTATC
CAGATGGTGCGAATGACAATCCCGTACATTATGCTGATGATCGTCAGTGGAATGAAGTATACCAGGAAAG
CCACGATCGTCATGTAAGGGGTCCAGTAACTGTCGTCTGGCCAAAGGGCCCAGCATTGCACCTCTCCATT
TGAAAGTGTTCTTTTGCCGAAAATGATCAGTGTGGGAATACTGAACAGGAAGGACAAGGACCAGGCAATA
ACTATGAGGACTCTGGCCTGCTTCTCGCCTTGCAGGAACTTCATAGGATAGACGATAGCATGATATCGGT
CGATTGACAGTGACACCAGGACATAGGTACTAGCATACAGGAGGACAACCTGCAGATACCGAACCACTCT
GCACACAAGATCCGGTGCTGTGAAATCCCCTGTGAACCTCCAGTTGATGTCGGTCAGAATGTTCACCAGT
CCGGTGAAACTGTCAGTTATTGC
